Addgene plasmid #30309: pmCherry-C1-RanQ69L
Depositing lab: Jay Brenman. Depositing organization: University of North Carolina at Chapel Hill. Publication: Identification of a nuclear export signal in the catalytic subunit of AMP-activated protein kinase. Kazgan N, Williams T, Forsberg LJ, Brenman JE. Mol Biol Cell. 2010 Oct 1. 21(19):3433-42. 10.1091/mbc.E10-04-0347 PubMed 20685962.
Backbone
  Vector backbone: pmCherry-C1
  Backbone manufacturer: Clontech
  Backbone size w/o insert (bp): 4700
  Vector type: Mammalian Expression
  Selectable markers: Neomycin (select with G418)
Growth in bacteria
  Bacterial resistance: Kanamycin, 50 μg/mL
  Growth temperature: 37°C
  Growth strain: DH5alpha
  Copy number: High Copy
Gene/Insert
  Gene/Insert name: RanQ69L (alt names: RAs-related Nuclear protein Q69L; Ran)
  Species: N/A
  Insert size (bp): 650
  Mutation: Glutamine 69 is changed to Leucine
  GenBank ID: NP_006316
  Entrez Gene: RAN (a.k.a. ARA24, Gsp1, TC4)
  Tag / fusion protein: FLAG-Cherry (N terminal on backbone)
  Cloning method: Restriction Enzyme
  Sequencing primers: 5′ N/A; 3′ N/A
Resource information
  A portion of this plasmid was derived from a plasmid made by: Andrew Wilde (University of Toronto)
Terms and licenses: Academic/Nonprofit Terms; Industry Terms: Not Available to Industry
How to cite: pmCherry-C1-RanQ69L was a gift from Jay Brenman (Addgene plasmid # 30309 ; http://n2t.net/addgene:30309 ; RRID:Addgene_30309)
