[The description below was written by a language model from this plasmid's Addgene catalogue record and pLannotate feature annotations shown in this document.]
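Description:
pmCherry-C1-RanQ69L is a mammalian expression plasmid built on the Clontech pmCherry-C1 backbone. It produces the small GTPase Ran, carrying a glutamine-to-leucine substitution at position 69, as a fusion to the C-terminus of a FLAG-tagged mCherry. The sequenced plasmid is about 5.4 kb. It replicates in E. coli at high copy from a ColE1/pUC-type origin and also carries an f1 origin. A single NeoR/KanR (aph(3')-II) gene sits behind tandem bacterial (AmpR) and SV40 early promoters and is terminated by the HSV TK polyadenylation signal. This gene provides kanamycin selection in bacteria and G418 selection in transfected mammalian cells. The short ble, bGH poly(A) and SV40 large T antigen matches in the feature table are fragmentary hits and not functional cassettes.

The expression unit is driven by the CMV immediate-early enhancer and promoter. It reads through a short FLAG epitope (annotated as a fragment of 3xFLAG), mCherry, residual multiple cloning site sequence serving as a linker, and the roughly 650 bp Ran coding sequence, ending at the SV40 poly(A) signal. The catalogue leaves the species blank but links the insert to the human RAN gene, while the automated annotation matched the coding sequence to a canine Ran entry.

Ran cycles between GTP- and GDP-bound states to control cargo loading and release by nuclear import and export receptors. Q69L is generally known as a GTP hydrolysis-deficient form that remains locked in the GTP-bound state and acts dominantly to disrupt nucleocytoplasmic transport. The red fluorescent tag identifies expressing cells. The associated publication concerns a nuclear export signal in the catalytic subunit of AMP-activated protein kinase, which suggests the construct was used to perturb Ran-dependent transport in that study.
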