Features (pLannotate 1.2.2; 16 found; start..end, strand, type, name):
     68..371     +  enhancer       CMV enhancer: human cytomegalovirus immediate early enhancer
    372..575     +  promoter       CMV promoter: human cytomegalovirus (CMV) immediate early promoter
    610..635     +  CDS            3xFLAG (fragment): three tandem FLAG® epitope tags
    634..1340    +  CDS            mCherry (fragment): monomeric derivative of DsRed fluorescent protein (Shaner et al., 2004) mammalian codon-optimized
   1340..1376    +  misc_feature   MCS (fragment): multiple cloning site
   1379..2026    +  CDS            RAN: RAN_CANLF - Experimental evidence at protein level: Swiss-Prot protein existence level 1. GTPase involved in nucleocytoplasmic transport, participating both to the import and the export from the nucleus of proteins and RNAs. Switches between a cytoplasmic GDP- and a nuclear GTP-bound state by nucleotide exchange and GTP hydrolysis. Nuclear import receptors such as importin beta bind their substrates only in the absence of GTP- bound RAN and release them upon direct interaction with GTP-bound RAN, while export receptors behave in the opposite way. Thereby, RAN controls cargo loading and release
   2052..2136    +  CDS            large T antigen (fragment): large T antigen from SV40 (simian virus 40)
   2159..2280    +  polyA_signal   SV40 poly(A) signal: SV40 polyadenylation signal
   2314..2742    -  rep_origin     f1 ori (sequence partly withheld): f1 bacteriophage origin of replication; arrow indicates direction of (+) strand synthesis
   2769..2873    +  promoter       AmpR promoter: bla
   2875..3232    +  promoter       SV40 promoter: SV40 enhancer and early promoter
   3267..4061    +  CDS            NeoR/KanR: aminoglycoside phosphotransferase from Tn5; aph(3')-II (or nptII); confers resistance to neomycin, kanamycin, and G418 (Geneticin®)
   4082..4234    +  CDS            ble (fragment): BLE_KLEPN - Experimental evidence at protein level: Swiss-Prot protein existence level 1. Binding protein with a strong affinity to the bleomycin family of antibiotics. Binds to CL990; an antimitotic-antibiotic compound. From Klebsiella pneumoniae.
   4293..4340    +  polyA_signal   HSV TK poly(A) signal: herpes simplex virus thymidine kinase polyadenylation signal (Cole and Stacy, 1985)
   4431..4447    -  polyA_signal   bGH poly(A) signal (fragment): bovine growth hormone polyadenylation signal
   4669..5257    +  rep_origin     ori: high-copy-number ColE1/pMB1/pBR322/pUC origin of replication
>Addgene plasmid #30309 | pmCherry-C1-RanQ69L | addgene full sequence | sequence record 224747 | Addgene NGS Result
CATGCATTAGTTATTAATAGTAATCAATTACGGGGTCATTAGTTCATAGCCCATATATGGAGTTCCGCGT
TACATAACTTACGGTAAATGGCCCGCCTGGCTGACCGCCCAACGACCCCCGCCCATTGACGTCAATAATG
ACGTATGTTCCCATAGTAACGCCAATAGGGACTTTCCATTGACGTCAATGGGTGGAGTATTTACGGTAAA
CTGCCCACTTGGCAGTACATCAAGTGTATCATATGCCAAGTACGCCCCCTATTGACGTCAATGACGGTAA
ATGGCCCGCCTGGCATTATGCCCAGTACATGACCTTATGGGACTTTCCTACTTGGCAGTACATCTACGTA
TTAGTCATCGCTATTACCATGGTGATGCGGTTTTGGCAGTACATCAATGGGCGTGGATAGCGGTTTGACT
CACGGGGATTTCCAAGTCTCCACCCCATTGACGTCAATGGGAGTTTGTTTTGGCACCAAAATCAACGGGA
CTTTCCAAAATGTCGTAACAACTCCGCCCCATTGACGCAAATGGGCGGTAGGCGTGTACGGTGGGAGGTC
TATATAAGCAGAGCTGGTTTAGTGAACCGTCAGATCCGCTAGCCACCATGGACTATAAGGACGATGATGA
CAAGGTGAGCAAGGGCGAGGAGGATAACATGGCCATCATCAAGGAGTTCATGCGCTTCAAGGTGCACATG
GAGGGCTCCGTGAACGGCCACGAGTTCGAGATCGAGGGCGAGGGCGAGGGCCGCCCCTACGAGGGCACCC
AGACCGCCAAGCTGAAGGTGACCAAGGGTGGCCCCCTGCCCTTCGCCTGGGACATCCTGTCCCCTCAGTT
CATGTACGGCTCCAAGGCCTACGTGAAGCACCCCGCCGACATCCCCGACTACTTGAAGCTGTCCTTCCCC
GAGGGCTTCAAGTGGGAGCGCGTGATGAACTTCGAGGACGGCGGCGTGGTGACCGTGACCCAGGACTCCT
CCCTGCAGGACGGCGAGTTCATCTACAAGGTGAAGCTGCGCGGCACCAACTTCCCCTCCGACGGCCCCGT
AATGCAGAAGAAGACCATGGGCTGGGAGGCCTCCTCCGAGCGGATGTACCCCGAGGACGGCGCCCTGAAG
GGCGAGATCAAGCAGAGGCTGAAGCTGAAGGACGGCGGCCACTACGACGCTGAGGTCAAGACCACCTACA
AGGCCAAGAAGCCCGTGCAGCTGCCCGGCGCCTACAACGTCAACATCAAGTTGGACATCACCTCCCACAA
CGAGGACTACACCATCGTGGAACAGTACGAACGCGCCGAGGGCCGCCACTCCACCGGCGGCATGGACGAG
CTGTACAAGTCCGGACTCAGATCTCGAGCTCAAGCTTCGAATTCTGGAATGGCTGCGCAGGGAGAGCCCC
AGGTCCAGTTCAAACTTGTATTGGTTGGTGATGGTGGTACTGGAAAAACGACCTTCGTGAAACGTCATTT
GACTGGTGAATTTGAGAAGAAGTATGTAGCCACCTTGGGTGTTGAGGTTCATCCCCTAGTGTTCCACACC
AACAGAGGACCTATTAAGTTCAATGTATGGGACACAGCCGGCCTGGAGAAATTCGGTGGACTGAGAGATG
GCTATTATATCCAAGCCCAGTGTGCCATCATAATGTTTGATGTAACATCGAGAGTTACTTACAAGAATGT
GCCTAACTGGCATAGAGATCTGGTACGAGTGTGTGAAAACATCCCCATTGTGTTGTGTGGCAACAAAGTG
GATATTAAGGACAGGAAAGTGAAGGCGAAATCCATTGTCTTCCACCGAAAGAAGAATCTTCAGTACTACG
ACATTTCTGCCAAAAGTAACTACAACTTTGAAAAGCCCTTCCTCTGGCTTGCTAGGAAGCTCATTGGAGA
CCCTAACTTGGAATTTGTTGCCATGCCTGCTCTCGCCCCACCAGAAGTTGTCATGGACCCAGCTTTGGCA
GCACAGTATGAGCACGACTTAGAGGTTGCTCAGACAACTGCTCTCCCGGATGAGGATGATGACCTGTGAG
GATCCACCGGATCTAGATAACTGATCATAATCAGCCATACCACATTTGTAGAGGTTTTACTTGCTTTAAA
AAACCTCCCACACCTCCCCCTGAACCTGAAACATAAAATGAATGCAATTGTTGTTGTTAACTTGTTTATT
GCAGCTTATAATGGTTACAAATAAAGCAATAGCATCACAAATTTCACAAATAAAGCATTTTTTTCACTGC
ATTCTAGTTGTGGTTTGTCCAAACTCATCAATGTATCTTAACGCGTAAATTGTAAGCGTTAATATTTTGT
TAAAATTCGCGTTAAATTTTTGTTAAATCAGCTCATTTTTTAACCAATAGGCCGAAATCGGCAAAATCCC
TTATAAATCAAAAGAATAGACCGAGATAGGGT
[37 nt withheld, positions 2413-2449]
AAAGAACGTGGACTCCAACGTCAAAGG
[49 nt withheld, positions 2477-2525]
T
[91 nt withheld, positions 2527-2617]
G
[124 nt withheld, positions 2619-2742]
CAGGTGGCACTTTTCGGGGAAATGTGCGCGGAACCCCTATTTGTTTATTTTTCTAAATACATTCAAATAT
GTATCCGCTCATGAGACAATAACCCTGATAAATGCTTCAATAATATTGAAAAAGGAAGAGTCCTGAGGCG
GAAAGAACCAGCTGTGGAATGTGTGTCAGTTAGGGTGTGGAAAGTCCCCAGGCTCCCCAGCAGGCAGAAG
TATGCAAAGCATGCATCTCAATTAGTCAGCAACCAGGTGTGGAAAGTCCCCAGGCTCCCCAGCAGGCAGA
AGTATGCAAAGCATGCATCTCAATTAGTCAGCAACCATAGTCCCGCCCCTAACTCCGCCCATCCCGCCCC
TAACTCCGCCCAGTTCCGCCCATTCTCCGCCCCATGGCTGACTAATTTTTTTTATTTATGCAGAGGCCGA
GGCCGCCTCGGCCTCTGAGCTATTCCAGAAGTAGTGAGGAGGCTTTTTTGGAGGCCTAGGCTTTTGCAAA
GATCGATCAAGAGACAGGATGAGGATCGTTTCGCATGATTGAACAAGATGGATTGCACGCAGGTTCTCCG
GCCGCTTGGGTGGAGAGGCTATTCGGCTATGACTGGGCACAACAGACAATCGGCTGCTCTGATGCCGCCG
TGTTCCGGCTGTCAGCGCAGGGGCGCCCGGTTCTTTTTGTCAAGACCGACCTGTCCGGTGCCCTGAATGA
ACTGCAAGACGAGGCAGCGCGGCTATCGTGGCTGGCCACGACGGGCGTTCCTTGCGCAGCTGTGCTCGAC
GTTGTCACTGAAGCGGGAAGGGACTGGCTGCTATTGGGCGAAGTGCCGGGGCAGGATCTCCTGTCATCTC
ACCTTGCTCCTGCCGAGAAAGTATCCATCATGGCTGATGCAATGCGGCGGCTGCATACGCTTGATCCGGC
TACCTGCCCATTCGACCACCAAGCGAAACATCGCATCGAGCGAGCACGTACTCGGATGGAAGCCGGTCTT
GTCGATCAGGATGATCTGGACGAAGAGCATCAGGGGCTCGCGCCAGCCGAACTGTTCGCCAGGCTCAAGG
CGAGCATGCCCGACGGCGAGGATCTCGTCGTGACCCATGGCGATGCCTGCTTGCCGAATATCATGGTGGA
AAATGGCCGCTTTTCTGGATTCATCGACTGTGGCCGGCTGGGTGTGGCGGACCGCTATCAGGACATAGCG
TTGGCTACCCGTGATATTGCTGAAGAGCTTGGCGGCGAATGGGCTGACCGCTTCCTCGTGCTTTACGGTA
TCGCCGCTCCCGATTCGCAGCGCATCGCCTTCTATCGCCTTCTTGACGAGTTCTTCTGAGCGGGACTCTG
GGGTTCGAAATGACCGACCAAGCGACGCCCAACCTGCCATCACGAGATTTCGATTCCACCGCCGCCTTCT
ATGAAAGGTTGGGCTTCGGAATCGTTTTCCGGGACGCCGGCTGGATGATCCTCCAGCGCGGGGATCTCAT
GCTGGAGTTCTTCGCCCACCCTAGGGGGAGGCTAACTGAAACACGGAAGGAGACAATACCGGAAGGAACC
CGCGCTATGACGGCAATAAAAAGACAGAATAAAACGCACGGTGTTGGGTCGTTTGTTCATAAACGCGGGG
TTCGGTCCCAGGGCTGGCACTCTGTCGATACCCCACCGAGACCCCATTGGGGCCAATACGCCCGCGTTTC
TTCCTTTTCCCCACCCCACCCCCCAAGTTCGGGTGAAGGCCCAGGGCTCGCAGCCAACGTCGGGGCGGCA
GGCCCTGCCATAGCCTCAGGTTACTCATATATACTTTAGATTGATTTAAAACTTCATTTTTAATTTAAAA
GGATCTAGGTGAAGATCCTTTTTGATAATCTCATGACCAAAATCCCTTAACGTGAGTTTTCGTTCCACTG
AGCGTCAGACCCCGTAGAAAAGATCAAAGGATCTTCTTGAGATCCTTTTTTTCTGCGCGTAATCTGCTGC
TTGCAAACAAAAAAACCACCGCTACCAGCGGTGGTTTGTTTGCCGGATCAAGAGCTACCAACTCTTTTTC
CGAAGGTAACTGGCTTCAGCAGAGCGCAGATACCAAATACTGTTCTTCTAGTGTAGCCGTAGTTAGGCCA
CCACTTCAAGAACTCTGTAGCACCGCCTACATACCTCGCTCTGCTAATCCTGTTACCAGTGGCTGCTGCC
AGTGGCGATAAGTCGTGTCTTACCGGGTTGGACTCAAGACGATAGTTACCGGATAAGGCGCAGCGGTCGG
GCTGAACGGGGGGTTCGTGCACACAGCCCAGCTTGGAGCGAACGACCTACACCGAACTGAGATACCTACA
GCGTGAGCTATGAGAAAGCGCCACGCTTCCCGAAGGGAGAAAGGCGGACAGGTATCCGGTAAGCGGCAGG
GTCGGAACAGGAGAGCGCACGAGGGAGCTTCCAGGGGGAAACGCCTGGTATCTTTATAGTCCTGTCGGGT
TTCGCCACCTCTGACTTGAGCGTCGATTTTTGTGATGCTCGTCAGGGGGGCGGAGCCTATGGAAAAACGC
CAGCAACGCGGCCTTTTTACGGTTCCTGGCCTTTTGCTGGCCTTTTGCTCACATGTTCTTTCCTGCGTTA
TCCCCTGATTCTGTGGATAACCGTATTACCGC
