>Addgene plasmid #30309 | pmCherry-C1-RanQ69L | addgene partial sequence | sequence record 35405 | 30309 with mCherry-F (5' ccccgtaatgcagaagaaga 3')
CCCCGAGGACGGCGCCCTGAAGGGCGAGATCAAGCAGAGGCTGAAGCTGAAGGACGGCGGCCACTACGAC
GCTGAGGTCAAGACCACCTACAAGGCCAAGAAGCCCGTGCAGCTGCCCGGCGCCTACAACGTCAACATCA
AGTTGGACATCACCTCCCACAACGAGGACTACACCATCGTGGAACAGTACGAACGCGCCGAGGGCCGCCA
CTCCACCGGCGGCATGGACGAGCTGTACAAGTCCGGACTCAGATCTCGAGCTCAAGCTTCGAATTCTGGA
ATGGCTGCGCAGGGAGAGCCCCAGGTCCAGTTCAAACTTGTATTGGTTGGTGATGGTGGTACTGGAAAAA
CGACCTTCGTGAAACGTCATTTGACTGGTGAATTTGAGAAGAAGTATGTAGCCACCTTGGGTGTTGAGGT
TCATCCCCTAGTGTTCCACACCAACAGAGGACCTATTAAGTTCAATGTATGGGACACAGCCGGCCTGGAG
AAATTCGGTGGACTGAGAGATGGCTATTATATCCAAGCCCAGTGTGCCATCATAATGTTTGATGTAACAT
CGAGAGTTACTTACAAGAATGTGCCTAACTGGCATAGAGATCTGGTACGAGTGTGTGAAAACATCCCCAT
TGTGTTGTGTGGCAACAAAGTGGATATTAAGGACAGGAAAGTGAAGGCGAAATCCATTGTCTTCCACCGA
AAGAAGAATCTTCAGTACTACGACATTTCTGCCAAAAGTAACTACAACTTTGAAAAGCCCTTCCTCTGGC
TTGCTAGGAAGCTCATTGGAGACCCTAACTTGGA
